Addgene plasmid #182726: pGWT35S-KOC155-MXMT
Purpose: Transient expression of KOC155-MXMT in plant cell
Depositing lab: Yutaka Kodama. Depositing organization: Utsunomiya University. Publication: A novel orange-colored bimolecular fluorescence complementation (BiFC) assay using monomeric Kusabira-Orange protein. Fujii Y, Yoshimura A, Kodama Y. Biotechniques. 2018 Apr;64(4):153-161. doi: 10.2144/btn-2017-0121. PubMed 29661017.
Backbone
  Vector backbone: pGWT35S
  Modifications to backbone: the MXMT gene was subcloned into the NcoI/SpeI site of the p35S-sfGFP vectors encoding the BiFC fragments.
  Vector type: Plant Expression
Growth in bacteria
  Bacterial resistance: Kanamycin, 50 μg/mL
  Growth temperature: 37°C
  Growth strain: DH5alpha
  Copy number: Unknown
Gene/Insert
  Gene/Insert name: KOC155 (alt name: C-terminal fragment of mKO2, aa 155-218)
  Species: Synthetic
  Promoter: CaMV 35S promoter
  Cloning method: Gateway Cloning
  Sequencing primers: 5′ GGGGACAAGTTTGTACAAAAAAGCAGGCTTCATGGTTCTGAAGGGTGAT; 3′ GGGGACCACTTTGTACAAGAAAGCTGGGTCTTAGGAATGAGCTACTGCA
Terms and licenses: Academic/Nonprofit Terms; Industry Terms: Not Available to Industry
How to cite: pGWT35S-KOC155-MXMT was a gift from Yutaka Kodama (Addgene plasmid # 182726 ; http://n2t.net/addgene:182726 ; RRID:Addgene_182726)
