[The description below was written by a language model from this plasmid's Addgene catalogue record and pLannotate feature annotations shown in this document.]
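Description:
pGWT35S-KOC155-MXMT is a plant expression plasmid built on the pGWT35S backbone for transient expression of a bimolecular fluorescence complementation (BiFC) fusion protein in plant cells. It is maintained in E. coli through a high-copy ColE1/pUC-type origin and selected with kanamycin via an aph(3')-Ia (KanR) gene. No T-DNA borders or plant selectable marker are annotated, which fits direct transient delivery rather than stable transformation. Remnants of a general cloning vector are also present, including lac promoter/operator, lacZα and lacI fragments, and flanking T7 and SP6 promoters.

The expression cassette lies on the reverse strand. A CaMV 35S promoter followed by the tobacco mosaic virus Ω leader, a translational enhancer, drives the insert. Next comes KOC155, the C-terminal fragment (residues 155–218) of the monomeric Kusabira-Orange 2 fluorescent protein, flanked by attB1 and attB2 sites left by Gateway recombination. Downstream of attB2 is the MXMT1 coding sequence, annotated as a Coffea arabica protein also known as CTS1, which spans the numbering origin of the circular sequence. The cassette ends in a NOS terminator and polyadenylation signal. The name and feature order indicate a KOC155–MXMT fusion with the fluorescent fragment at the N-terminus, although the table does not itself confirm that the two reading frames are continuous. The catalogue's note that MXMT was subcloned via NcoI/SpeI into p35S-sfGFP-type vectors is not obviously reflected in the annotated features.

In the orange BiFC assay, this non-fluorescent half is co-expressed with a partner protein carrying the complementary N-terminal mKO2 fragment. Interaction between the partners brings the fragments together and restores orange fluorescence. The record does not state which partner construct it is paired with.
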