Features (pLannotate 1.2.2; 23 found; start..end, strand, type, name):
    566..590     +  protein_bind   attB2: mutant version of attB; recombination site for the Gateway® BP reaction BP Clonase™
    592..786     -  CDS            mKO2 (fragment): monomeric Kusabira-Orange 2 fluorescent protein
    792..816     -  protein_bind   attB1: mutant version of attB; recombination site for the Gateway® BP reaction BP Clonase™
    841..858     -  misc_feature   MCS (fragment): pUC18/19 multiple cloning site
    860..915     -  misc_feature   TMV Ω: translational enhancer from the tobacco mosaic virus 5'-leader sequence (Gallie et al., 1988)
    935..1279    -  promoter       CaMV 35S promoter: strong constitutive promoter from cauliflower mosaic virus
    937..983     -  promoter       minimal CaMV 35S promoter: minimal 35S promoter from cauliflower mosaic virus
   1323..1344    -  misc_feature   MCS (fragment): pUC18/19 multiple cloning site
   1356..1374    -  promoter       T7 promoter: promoter for bacteriophage T7 RNA polymerase
   1382..1537    +  CDS            lacZα (fragment): LacZα fragment of β-galactosidase; lacZ fragment
   1553..1642    -  misc_feature   bom (fragment): basis of mobility region from pBR322
   1744..1779    -  CDS            rop (fragment): Rop protein, which maintains plasmids at low copy number; rop
   1874..1954    +  promoter       AmpR promoter (fragment): bla
   1991..2806    +  CDS            KanR: aminoglycoside phosphotransferase; aph(3')-Ia; confers resistance to kanamycin in bacteria or G418 (Geneticin®) in eukaryotes
   2964..3552    +  rep_origin     ori: high-copy-number ColE1/pMB1/pBR322/pUC origin of replication
   3724..3816    +  CDS            lacI (fragment): lac repressor; lacI; The lac repressor binds to the lac operator to inhibit transcription in E. coli. This inhibition can be relieved by adding lactose or isopropyl-β-D-thiogalactopyranoside (IPTG).
   3829..3850    +  protein_bind   CAP binding site: CAP binding activates transcription in the presence of cAMP. E. coli catabolite activator protein
   3865..3895    +  promoter       lac promoter: promoter for the E. coli lac operon
   3903..3919    +  protein_bind   lac operator: The lac repressor binds to the lac operator to inhibit transcription in E. coli. This inhibition can be relieved by adding lactose or isopropyl-β-D-thiogalactopyranoside (IPTG). lac repressor encoded by lacI
   3961..3979    +  promoter       SP6 promoter: promoter for bacteriophage SP6 RNA polymerase
   3992..4022    -  misc_feature   MCS (fragment): pUC18/19 multiple cloning site
   4044..4294    -  terminator     NOS terminator: nopaline synthase terminator and poly(A) signal
   4311..540     -  CDS            MXMT1 (across the origin): MXMT1_COFAR - Also known as CTS1 From Coffea arabica (Arabian coffee).
>Addgene plasmid #182726 | pGWT35S-KOC155-MXMT | addgene full sequence | sequence record 361248 | Addgene NGS Result
CCCTTTGTTTGCACCAATCCCCAATTCAATCACCAAACCGCTGGGAACCTGAGATAACCAATGAACACTG
TAACAAGAGTGCAAAAAATGCATGGACTCCTCGGGGAAGAGTCTGCCGTAGAAAGAGCCAGGCATTGCGC
TTATTAGGCACGATCCTATCTTGCGTCCATTTTCTTTCTCGAGTTTGCGGTAGAAGCTTGGCAGCAACTT
GAAAACCGAATTGAAATCATTTTGGAAAAGATCATTCAGAAAAATCTGAATGGTGGGACGTTCTAATTCA
TTCTTCTCTTCCTGGCCAACTTTGTCAATACTTTGCACAATGTCCCGCACTGTTAAAAGTGTGTTTGGTC
CAGAAGCGCATCCCAAATCCGCAACTTTAATGCACTTGTTGATGTTGGGCAAGTTGGCCCGCAACAATTC
TCGTATGCATTGTTCAAGGAAAGGTTTCACCTTGGCAAGAGCCAGATTGTAGGATGCATTCTTGGCGTAG
CTTGTATCGCCTTCACCTTCATTCATATGCAGGACTTCTTGGAGCTCCATCCATGGGGAGCCTCCTGAGC
CTCCAACCACTTTGTACAAGAAAGCTGGGTCTTAGGAATGAGCTACTGCATCTTCTACCTGCTCAGTAAT
GTTGCCTTCGGTTTTCCTGACGAGGCGATGGCCGATGTAATGGTCTCCTGGCATTTCAAGAATCTCTTTT
GCCGCCTTGTAAGTAGTCTTCATTTGGCATTTGTGATTGCCGCCTCCTTCAAGTTTTAGGTACATCGTAA
CATCACCCTTCAGAACCATGAAGCCTGCTTTTTTGTACAAACTTGTGGAGCCTCCTGAGCCTCCAAGCTT
GGTACCGAGCTCGAATTCTGTAATTGTAAATAGTAATTGTAATGTTGTTTGTTGTTTGTTGTTGTTGGTA
ATTGTTGAAGGATCTCAAGAAGCCTGTCCTCTCCAAATGAAATGAACTTCCTTATATAGAGGAAGGGTCT
TGCGAAGGATAGTGGGATTGTGCGTCATCCCTTACGTCAGTGGAGATATCACATCAATCCACTTGCTTTG
AAGACGTGGTTGGAACGTCTTCTTTTTCCACGATGTTCCTCGTGGGTGGGGGTCCATCTTTGGGACCACT
GTCGGTAGAGGCATCTTGAACGATAGCCTTTCCTTTATCGCAATGATGGCATTTGTAGGAGCCACCTTCC
TTTTCTACTGTCCTTTCGATAAGTGACAGATAGCTGGGCAATGGAATCCGAGGAGGTTTCCCGATATTAC
CCTTTGTTGAAAAGTCTCAATAGCCCTCGGTCTTCTGAGCCCGGGAGATCTGGCCTCGAGATCCCGGGTA
CCGAGCTCGAATTCTGCGGCCGCGCCCTATAGTGAGTCGTATTACACTAGCTCACTGGCCGTCGTTTTAC
AACGTCGTGACTGGGAAAACCCTGGCGTTACCCAACTTAATCGCCTTGCAGCACATCCCCCTTTCGCCAG
CTGGCGTAATAGCGAAGAGGCCCGCACCGATCGCCCTTCCCAACAGTTGCGCAGCCTGAATGGCGAATGG
CGCCTGTAGTAATATTTTCTCCTTACGCATCTGTGCGGTATTTCACACCGCATATGGTGCACTCTCAGTA
CAATCTGCTCTGATGCCGCATAGTTAAGCCAGCCCCGACACCCGCCAACACCCGCTGACGCGCCCTGACG
GGCTTGTCTGCTCCCGGCATCCGCTTACAGACAAGCTGTGACCGTCTCCGGGAGCTGCATGTGTCAGAGG
TTTTCACCGTCATCACCGAAACGCGCGAGACGAAAGGGCCTCGTGATACGCCTATTTTTATAGGTTAATG
TCATGATAATAATGGTTTCTTAGACGTCAGGTGGCACTTTTCGGGGAAATGTGCGCGGAACCCCTATTTG
TTTATTTTTCTAAATACATTCAAATATGTATCCGCTCATGAGACAATAACCCTGATAAATGCTTATGTCT
GCTTACATAAACAGTAATACAAGGGGTGTTATGAGCCATATTCAACGGGAAACGTCTTGCTCAAGGCCGC
GATTAAATTCCAACATGGATGCTGATTTATATGGGTATAAATGGGCTCGCGATAATGTCGGGCAATCAGG
TGCGACAATCTATCGATTGTATGGGAAGCCCGATGCGCCAGAGTTGTTTCTGAAACATGGCAAAGGTAGC
GTTGCCAATGATGTTACAGATGAGATGGTCAGACTAAACTGGCTGACGGAATTTATGCCTCTTCCGACCA
TCAAGCATTTTATCCGTACTCCTGATGATGCATGGTTACTCACCTCTGCGATCCCAGGGAAAACAGCATT
CCAGGTATTAGAAGAATATCCTGATTCAGGTGAAAATATTGTTGATGCGCTGGCAGTGTTCCTGCGCCGG
TTGCATTCGATTCCTGTTTGTAATTGTCCTTTTAACAGCGATCGCGTATTTCGTCTCGCTCAGGCGCAAT
CACGAATGAATAACGGTTTGGTTGATGCGAGTGATTTTGATGACGAGCGTAATGGCTGGCCTGTTGAACA
AGTCTGGAAAGAAATGCATAAGCTATTGCCATTCTCACCGGATTCAGTCGTCACTCATGGTGATTTCTCA
CTTGATAACCTTATTTTTGACGAGGGGAAATTAATAGGTTGTATTGATGTTGGACGAGTCGGAATCGCAG
ACCGATACCAGGATCTTGCCATCCTATGGAACTGCCTCGGTGAGTTTTCTCCTTCATTACAGAAACGGCT
TTTTCAAAAATATGGTATTGATAATCCTGATATGAATAAATTGCAGTTTCATTTGATGCTCGATGAGTTT
TTCTAATTAAAACATATATACTTTAGATTGATTTAAAACTTCATTTTTAATTTAAAAGGATCTAGGTGAA
GATCCTTTTTGATAATCTCATGACCAAAATCCCTTAACGTGAGTTTTCGTTCCACTGAGCGTCAGACCCC
GTAGAAAAGATCAAAGGATCTTCTTGAGATCCTTTTTTTCTGCGCGTAATCTGCTGCTTGCAAACAAAAA
AACCACCGCTACCAGCGGTGGTTTGTTTGCCGGATCAAGAGCTACCAACTCTTTTTCCGAAGGTAACTGG
CTTCAGCAGAGCGCAGATACCAAATACTGTTCTTCTAGTGTAGCCGTAGTTAGGCCACCACTTCAAGAAC
TCTGTAGCACCGCCTACATACCTCGCTCTGCTAATCCTGTTACCAGTGGCTGCTGCCAGTGGCGATAAGT
CGTGTCTTACCGGGTTGGACTCAAGACGATAGTTACCGGATAAGGCGCAGCGGTCGGGCTGAACGGGGGG
TTCGTGCACACAGCCCAGCTTGGAGCGAACGACCTACACCGAACTGAGATACCTACAGCGTGAGCTATGA
GAAAGCGCCACGCTTCCCGAAGGGAGAAAGGCGGACAGGTATCCGGTAAGCGGCAGGGTCGGAACAGGAG
AGCGCACGAGGGAGCTTCCAGGGGGAAACGCCTGGTATCTTTATAGTCCTGTCGGGTTTCGCCACCTCTG
ACTTGAGCGTCGATTTTTGTGATGCTCGTCAGGGGGGCGGAGCCTATGGAAAAACGCCTGCGGCGTTGGC
TTCTTCCGGTGCTTTGCTTTTTGCTCACATGTTCTTTCCGGCTTTATCCCCTGATTCTGTGGATAACCGT
ATTACCGCCTTTGAGTGAGCTGATACCGCTCGCCGCAGCCGAACGACCGAGCGCAGCGAGTCAGTGAGCG
AGGAAGCGGAAGAGCGCCCAATACGCAAACCGCCTCTCCCCGCGCGTTGGCCGATTCATTAATGCAGCTG
GCACGACAGGTTTCCCGACTGGAAAGCGGGCAGTGAGCGCAACGCAATTAATGTGAGTTAGCTCACTCAT
TAGGCACCCCAGGCTTTACACTTTATGCTTCCGGCTCGTATGTTGTGTGGAATTGTGAGCGGATAACAAT
TTCACACAGGAAACAGCTATGACCATGATTACGCCATGCTATTTAGGTGACACTATAGAATACGCGGCCG
CAAGCTTGCATGCCTGCAGGTCGACTCTAGAGCGGATCCACAATTGCGGCCGCATCTAGTAACATAGATG
ACACCGCGCGCGATAATTTATCCTAGTTTGCGCGCTATATTTTGTTTTCTATCGCGTATTAAATGTATAA
TTGCGGGACTCTAATCATAAAAACCCATCTCATAAATAACGTCATGCATTACATGTTAATTATTACATGC
TTAACGTAATTCAACAGAAATTATATGATAATCATCGCAAGACCGGCAACAGGATTCAATCTTAAGAAAC
TTTATTGCCAAATGTTTGAACGATTCTAGATACTAGTTTACACGTCTGACTTCTCTGGCTTTTTGGCGAG
AGAAATGATAAGATTATTATAGCAGCCTTTGCCCATGTGGAGAACCTTTGCTGCATGCTTCGCAAGCCTG
TGGAATAAGTCAGGCATAATAGCTTCTCCAAAATGACTTGCGAGGATGGGTTCGTAAACTGATCTAATTA
ATGATGCCACATACTCTGCTTTAATTTGTTCATGGGATCTTACTGGGTAATCATCATCAATAGAGAAGGC
AGCATCATAATGGGCCTTAAAAGTCTCCAGATATAAAATTTCGCAAGAACCTTCCTCCTCAACTATGCAC
TTTACTTCTTCTGCTGAAGGTGTAAAGAATGGAATATTGAAACTATCCAATTTTTCTTCCTCCAGAAGTC
CCTCAACAATCAAGTCGTTTATTGCCATGTCAAGTAAGTCTAGGGGATTCGGTTCGTCGAATTCATCTAC
TTTACAAATGCAGGTAAGGAGCATTCGGCCACGTGAAAACAACTCTTTCGAATGAATCCTTAGAAATGTG
GTAAAATCTTTCGTAAATTGATCCAAATATGCCTTCTGGACGGGCGGACGACATCCTTTGGAAGAGTAAA
TACT
